>Addgene plasmid #115930 | pTW082 | addgene full sequence | sequence record 227238 | Addgene NGS Result
TCGCGCGTTTCGGTGATGACGGTGAAAACCTCTGACACATGCAGCTCCCGGAGACGGTCACAGCTTGTCT
GTAAGCGGATGCCGGGAGCAGACAAGCCCGTCAGGGCGCGTCAGCGGGTGTTGGCGGGTGTCGGGGCTGG
CTTAACTATGCGGCATCAGAGCAGATTGTACTGAGAGTGCACCATATGCGGTGTGAAATACCGCACAGAT
GCGTAAGGAGAAAATACCGCATCAGGCGCCATTCGCCATTCAGGCTGCGCAACTGTTGGGAAGGGCGATC
GGTGCGGGCCTCTTCGCTATTACGCCAGCTGGCGAAAGGGGGATGTGCTGCAAGGCGATTAAGTTGGGTA
ACGCCAGGGTTTTCCCAGTCACGACGTTGTAAAACGACGGCCAGTGAATTCGAGCTCGGTACCCGGGGAT
CCTCTAGAGTCGACCTGCAGGCATGCAAGCTTGGCGTAATCATGGTCATAGCTGTTTCCTGTGTGAAATT
GTTATCCGCTCACAATTCCACACAACATACGAGCCGGAAGCATAAAGTGTAAAGCCTGGGGTGCCTAATG
AGTGAGCTAACTCACATTAATTGCGTTGCGCTCACTGCCCGCTTTCCAGTCGGGAAACCTGTCGTGCCAG
CTGCATTAATGAATCGGCCAACGCGCGGGGAGAGGCGGTTTGCGTATTGGGCGCTCTTCCGCTGGTCTCC
GACTTCCATCATAGTTATGGCCATGACTACTCTAGCTAGCAGTGTTAAATCATTCAGCTACCTGAGAGGG
GCCCCTATAACTCTCTACGGCTAACCTGAATGGAGCCACCTGAGACCGCTTCCTCGCTCACTGACTCGCT
GCGCTCGGTCGTTCGGCTGCGGCGAGCGGTATCAGCTCACTCAAAGGCGGTAATACGGTTATCCACAGAA
TCAGGGGATAACGCAGGAAAGAACATGTGAGCAAAAGGCCAGCAAAAGGCCAGGAACCGTAAAAAGGCCG
CGTTGCTGGCGTTTTTCCATAGGCTCCGCCCCCCTGACGAGCATCACAAAAATCGACGCTCAAGTCAGAG
GTGGCGAAACCCGACAGGACTATAAAGATACCAGGCGTTTCCCCCTGGAAGCTCCCTCGTGCGCTCTCCT
GTTCCGACCCTGCCGCTTACCGGATACCTGTCCGCCTTTCTCCCTTCGGGAAGCGTGGCGCTTTCTCATA
GCTCACGCTGTAGGTATCTCAGTTCGGTGTAGGTCGTTCGCTCCAAGCTGGGCTGTGTGCACGAACCCCC
CGTTCAGCCCGACCGCTGCGCCTTATCCGGTAACTATCGTCTTGAGTCCAACCCGGTAAGACACGACTTA
TCGCCACTGGCAGCAGCCACTGGTAACAGGATTAGCAGAGCGAGGTATGTAGGCGGTGCTACAGAGTTCT
TGAAGTGGTGGCCTAACTACGGCTACACTAGAAGAACAGTATTTGGTATCTGCGCTCTGCTGAAGCCAGT
TACCTTCGGAAAAAGAGTTGGTAGCTCTTGATCCGGCAAACAAACCACCGCTGGTAGCGGTGGTTTTTTT
GTTTGCAAGCAGCAGATTACGCGCAGAAAAAAAGGATCTCAAGAAGATCCTTTGATCTTTTCTACGGGGT
CTGACGCTCAGTGGAACGAAAACTCACGTTAAGGGATTTTGGTCATGAGATTATCAAAAAGGATCTTCAC
CTAGATCCTTTTAAATTAAAAATGAAGTTTTAAATCAATCTAAAGTATATATGAGTAAACTTGGTCTGAC
AGTTACCAATGCTTAATCAGTGAGGCACCTATCTCAGCGATCTGTCTATTTCGTTCATCCATAGTTGCCT
GACTCCCCGTCGTGTAGATAACTACGATACGGGAGGGCTTACCATCTGGCCCCAGTGCTGCAATGATACC
GCGAGACCCACGCTCACCGGCTCCAGATTTATCAGCAATAAACCAGCCAGCCGGAAGGGCCGAGCGCAGA
AGTGGTCCTGCAACTTTATCCGCCTCCATCCAGTCTATTAATTGTTGCCGGGAAGCTAGAGTAAGTAGTT
CGCCAGTTAATAGTTTGCGCAACGTTGTTGCCATTGCTACAGGCATCGTGGTGTCACGCTCGTCGTTTGG
TATGGCTTCATTCAGCTCCGGTTCCCAACGATCAAGGCGAGTTACATGATCCCCCATGTTGTGCAAAAAA
GCGGTTAGCTCCTTCGGTCCTCCGATCGTTGTCAGAAGTAAGTTGGCCGCAGTGTTATCACTCATGGTTA
TGGCAGCACTGCATAATTCTCTTACTGTCATGCCATCCGTAAGATGCTTTTCTGTGACTGGTGAGTACTC
AACCAAGTCATTCTGAGAATAGTGTATGCGGCGACCGAGTTGCTCTTGCCCGGCGTCAATACGGGATAAT
ACCGCGCCACATAGCAGAACTTTAAAAGTGCTCATCATTGGAAAACGTTCTTCGGGGCGAAAACTCTCAA
GGATCTTACCGCTGTTGAGATCCAGTTCGATGTAACCCACTCGTGCACCCAACTGATCTTCAGCATCTTT
TACTTTCACCAGCGTTTCTGGGTGAGCAAAAACAGGAAGGCAAAATGCCGCAAAAAAGGGAATAAGGGCG
ACACGGAAATGTTGAATACTCATACTCTTCCTTTTTCAATATTATTGAAGCATTTATCAGGGTTATTGTC
TCATGAGCGGATACATATTTGAATGTATTTAGAAAAATAAACAAATAGGGGTTCCGCGCACATTTCCCCG
AAAAGTGCCACCTGACGTCTAAGAAACCATTATTATCATGACATTAACCTATAAAAATAGGCGTATCACG
AGGCCCTTTCGTC
Features (pLannotate 1.2.2; 11 found; start..end, strand, type, name):
    137..236     +  misc_feature   bom (fragment): basis of mobility region from pBR322
    242..399     -  CDS            lacZα (fragment): LacZα fragment of β-galactosidase; lacZ fragment
    396..452     +  misc_feature   MCS: pUC18/19 multiple cloning site
    489..505     -  protein_bind   lac operator: The lac repressor binds to the lac operator to inhibit transcription in E. coli. This inhibition can be relieved by adding lactose or isopropyl-β-D-thiogalactopyranoside (IPTG). lac repressor encoded by lacI
    513..543     -  promoter       lac promoter: promoter for the E. coli lac operon
    558..579     -  protein_bind   CAP binding site: CAP binding activates transcription in the presence of cAMP. E. coli catabolite activator protein
    592..684     -  CDS            lacI (fragment): lac repressor; lacI; The lac repressor binds to the lac operator to inhibit transcription in E. coli. This inhibition can be relieved by adding lactose or isopropyl-β-D-thiogalactopyranoside (IPTG).
    994..1582    -  rep_origin     ori: high-copy-number ColE1/pMB1/pBR322/pUC origin of replication
   1753..2613    -  CDS            AmpR: β-lactamase; bla; confers resistance to ampicillin, carbenicillin, and related antibiotics
   2614..2718    -  promoter       AmpR promoter: bla
   2813..35      +  CDS            rop (fragment) (across the origin): Rop protein, which maintains plasmids at low copy number; rop
