[The description below was written by a language model from this plasmid's Addgene catalogue record and pLannotate feature annotations shown in this document.]
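Description:
pTW082 is a small (about 2.8 kb) pUC19-based bacterial cloning plasmid that serves as a Level 0 part donor in a MoClo-style hierarchical assembly system for building alphavirus replicons. It is propagated in E. coli at high copy from the ColE1/pUC origin and selected with ampicillin through the β-lactamase gene and its native promoter. The rest of the annotated sequence is ordinary pUC19 scaffolding: the lac promoter with its operator and CAP binding site, a partial lacZα coding region, the pUC multiple cloning site, and short remnants of lacI, rop and the pBR322 bom region. None of these contributes to the function of the part in mammalian cells.

The payload, recorded as "Lvl0 -98/5 SGP NA (No Aptamer)", is a subgenomic promoter (SGP) derived from Venezuelan equine encephalitis virus. The name suggests a promoter spanning roughly positions -98 to +5 relative to the subgenomic transcription start, in a version lacking an RNA aptamer, but the record does not define these coordinates explicitly. The automated feature table does not annotate the SGP, so its exact position is not given; it presumably lies in or near the cloning site region. In an alphavirus replicon, the SGP is recognised by the viral replicase, which transcribes a subgenomic RNA from it to express a downstream gene of interest. This plasmid supplies that regulatory element as a modular piece for assembling replicon-encoded, RNA-delivered genetic circuits. The no-aptamer form is plausibly the unregulated counterpart to aptamer-containing variants, though the record does not say so. The catalogue lists Gateway as the cloning method, while the stated purpose refers to MoClo assembly, and no recombination sites are annotated.
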