Addgene plasmid #115930: pTW082
Purpose: SGP insert for replicon MoClo
Depositing lab: Ron Weiss. Depositing organization: Massachusetts Institute of Technology. Publication: Small-molecule-based regulation of RNA-delivered circuits in mammalian cells. Wagner TE, Becraft JR, Bodner K, Teague B, Zhang X, Woo A, Porter E, Alburquerque B, Dobosh B, Andries O, Sanders NN, Beal J, Densmore D, Kitada T, Weiss R. Nat Chem Biol. 2018 Nov;14(11):1043-1050. doi: 10.1038/s41589-018-0146-9. Epub 2018 Oct 16. PubMed 30327560.
Backbone
  Vector backbone: pUC19
  Vector type: Synthetic Biology
Growth in bacteria
  Bacterial resistance: Ampicillin, 100 μg/mL
  Growth temperature: 37°C
  Growth strain: DH5alpha
  Copy number: High Copy
Gene/Insert
  Gene/Insert name: Lvl0 -98/5 SGP NA (No Aptamer)
  Species: venezuelan equine encephalitis
  Cloning method: Gateway Cloning
Terms and licenses: Academic/Nonprofit Terms; Industry Terms: Not Available to Industry
How to cite: pTW082 was a gift from Ron Weiss (Addgene plasmid # 115930 ; http://n2t.net/addgene:115930 ; RRID:Addgene_115930)
